>Addgene plasmid #241815 | pRP-BRG1-HA-SmBiT | addgene full sequence | sequence record 482207 | Addgene NGS Result
TAAGAAACCATTATTATCATGACATTAACCTATAAAAATAGGCGTATCACGAGGCCCTTTCGTCGGCGCG
CCGCGGCCGCCAACTTTGTATAGAAAAGTTGTAGTTATTAATAGTAATCAATTACGGGGTCATTAGTTCA
TAGCCCATATATGGAGTTCCGCGTTACATAACTTACGGTAAATGGCCCGCCTGGCTGACCGCCCAACGAC
CCCCGCCCATTGACGTCAATAATGACGTATGTTCCCATAGTAACGCCAATAGGGACTTTCCATTGACGTC
AATGGGTGGAGTATTTACGGTAAACTGCCCACTTGGCAGTACATCAAGTGTATCATATGCCAAGTACGCC
CCCTATTGACGTCAATGACGGTAAATGGCCCGCCTGGCATTATGCCCAGTACATGACCTTATGGGACTTT
CCTACTTGGCAGTACATCTACGTATTAGTCATCGCTATTACCATGGTGATGCGGTTTTGGCAGTACATCA
ATGGGCGTGGATAGCGGTTTGACTCACGGGGATTTCCAAGTCTCCACCCCATTGACGTCAATGGGAGTTT
GTTTTGGCACCAAAATCAACGGGACTTTCCAAAATGTCGTAACAACTCCGCCCCATTGACGCAAATGGGC
GGTAGGCGTGTACGGTGGGAGGTCTATATAAGCAGAGCTGGTTTAGTGAACCGTCAGATCCAAGTTTGTA
CAAAAAAGCAGGCTGCCACCATGTCCACTCCAGACCCACCCCTGGGCGGAACTCCTCGGCCAGGTCCTTC
CCCGGGCCCTGGCCCTTCCCCTGGAGCCATGCTGGGCCCTAGCCCGGGTCCCTCGCCGGGCTCCGCCCAC
AGCATGATGGGGCCCAGCCCAGGGCCGCCCTCAGCAGGACACCCCATCCCCACCCAGGGGCCTGGAGGGT
ACCCTCAGGACAACATGCACCAGATGCACAAGCCCATGGAGTCCATGCATGAGAAGGGCATGTCGGACGA
CCCGCGCTACAACCAGATGAAAGGAATGGGGATGCGGTCAGGGGGCCATGCTGGGATGGGGCCCCCGCCC
AGCCCCATGGACCAGCACTCCCAAGGTTACCCCTCGCCCCTGGGTGGCTCTGAGCATGCCTCTAGTCCAG
TTCCAGCCAGTGGCCCGTCTTCGGGGCCCCAGATGTCTTCCGGGCCAGGAGGTGCCCCGCTGGATGGTGC
TGACCCCCAGGCCTTGGGGCAGCAGAACCGGGGCCCAACCCCATTTAACCAGAACCAGCTGCACCAGCTC
AGAGCTCAGATCATGGCCTACAAGATGCTGGCCAGGGGGCAGCCCCTCCCCGACCACCTGCAGATGGCGG
TGCAGGGCAAGCGGCCGATGCCCGGGATGCAGCAGCAGATGCCAACGCTACCTCCACCCTCGGTGTCCGC
AACAGGACCCGGCCCTGGCCCTGGCCCTGGCCCCGGCCCGGGTCCCGGCCCGGCACCTCCAAATTACAGC
AGGCCTCATGGTATGGGAGGGCCCAACATGCCTCCCCCAGGACCCTCGGGCGTGCCCCCCGGGATGCCAG
GCCAGCCTCCTGGAGGGCCTCCCAAGCCCTGGCCTGAAGGACCCATGGCGAATGCTGCTGCCCCCACGAG
CACCCCTCAGAAGCTGATTCCCCCGCAGCCAACGGGCCGCCCTTCCCCCGCGCCCCCTGCCGTCCCACCC
GCCGCCTCGCCCGTGATGCCACCGCAGACCCAGTCCCCCGGGCAGCCGGCCCAGCCCGCGCCCATGGTGC
CACTGCACCAGAAGCAGAGCCGCATCACCCCCATCCAGAAGCCGCGGGGCCTCGACCCTGTGGAGATCCT
GCAGGAGCGCGAGTACAGGCTGCAGGCTCGCATCGCACACCGAATTCAGGAACTTGAAAACCTTCCCGGG
TCCCTGGCCGGGGATTTGCGAACCAAAGCGACCATTGAGCTCAAGGCCCTCAGGCTGCTGAACTTCCAGA
GGCAGCTGCGCCAGGAGGTGGTGGTGTGCATGCGGAGGGACACAGCGCTGGAGACAGCCCTCAATGCTAA
GGCCTACAAGCGCAGCAAGCGCCAGTCCCTGCGCGAGGCCCGCATCACTGAGAAGCTGGAGAAGCAGCAG
AAGATCGAGCAGGAGCGCAAGCGCCGGCAGAAGCACCAGGAATACCTCAATAGCATTCTCCAGCATGCCA
AGGATTTCAAGGAATATCACAGATCCGTCACAGGCAAAATCCAGAAGCTGACCAAGGCAGTGGCCACGTA
CCATGCCAACACGGAGCGGGAGCAGAAGAAAGAGAACGAGCGGATCGAGAAGGAGCGCATGCGGAGGCTC
ATGGCTGAAGATGAGGAGGGGTACCGCAAGCTCATCGACCAGAAGAAGGACAAGCGCCTGGCCTACCTCT
TGCAGCAGACAGACGAGTACGTGGCTAACCTCACGGAGCTGGTGCGGCAGCACAAGGCTGCCCAGGTCGC
CAAGGAGAAAAAGAAGAAAAAGAAAAAGAAGAAGGCAGAAAATGCAGAAGGACAGACGCCTGCCATTGGG
CCGGATGGCGAGCCTCTGGACGAGACCAGCCAGATGAGCGACCTCCCGGTGAAGGTGATCCACGTGGAGA
GTGGGAAGATCCTCACAGGCACAGATGCCCCCAAAGCCGGGCAGCTGGAGGCCTGGCTCGAGATGAACCC
GGGGTATGAAGTAGCTCCGAGGTCTGATAGTGAAGAAAGTGGCTCAGAAGAAGAGGAAGAGGAGGAGGAG
GAAGAGCAGCCGCAGGCAGCACAGCCTCCCACCCTGCCCGTGGAGGAGAAGAAGAAGATTCCAGATCCAG
ACAGCGATGACGTCTCTGAGGTGGACGCGCGGCACATCATTGAGAATGCCAAGCAAGATGTCGATGATGA
ATATGGCGTGTCCCAGGCCCTTGCACGTGGCCTGCAGTCCTACTATGCCGTGGCCCATGCTGTCACTGAG
AGAGTGGACAAGCAGTCAGCGCTTATGGTCAATGGTGTCCTCAAACAGTACCAGATCAAAGGTTTGGAGT
GGCTGGTGTCCCTGTACAACAACAACCTGAACGGCATCCTGGCCGACGAGATGGGCCTGGGGAAGACCAT
CCAGACCATCGCGCTCATCACGTACCTCATGGAGCACAAACGCATCAATGGGCCCTTCCTCATCATCGTG
CCTCTCTCAACGCTGTCCAACTGGGCGTACGAGTTTGACAAGTGGGCCCCCTCCGTGGTGAAGGTGTCTT
ACAAGGGATCCCCAGCAGCAAGACGGGCCTTTGTCCCCCAGCTCCGGAGTGGGAAGTTCAACGTCTTGCT
GACGACGTACGAGTACATCATCAAAGACAAGCACATCCTCGCCAAGATCCGTTGGAAGTACATGATTGTG
GACGAAGGTCACCGCATGAAGAACCACCACTGCAAGCTGACGCAGGTGCTCAACACGCACTATGTGGCAC
CCCGCCGCCTGCTGCTGACGGGCACACCGCTGCAGAACAAGCTTCCCGAGCTCTGGGCGCTGCTCAACTT
CCTGCTGCCCACCATCTTCAAGAGCTGCAGCACCTTCGAGCAGTGGTTTAACGCACCCTTTGCCATGACC
GGGGAAAAGGTGGACCTGAATGAGGAGGAAACCATTCTCATCATCCGGCGTCTCCACAAAGTGCTGCGGC
CCTTCTTGCTCCGACGACTCAAGAAGGAAGTCGAGGCCCAGTTGCCCGAAAAGGTGGAGTACGTCATCAA
GTGCGACATGTCTGCGCTGCAGCGAGTGCTCTACCGCCACATGCAGGCCAAGGGCGTGCTGCTGACTGAT
GGCTCCGAGAAGGACAAGAAGGGCAAAGGCGGCACCAAGACCCTGATGAACACCATCATGCAGCTGCGGA
AGATCTGCAACCACCCCTACATGTTCCAGCACATCGAGGAGTCCTTTTCCGAGCACTTGGGGTTCACTGG
CGGCATTGTCCAAGGGCTGGACCTGTACCGAGCCTCGGGTAAATTTGAGCTTCTTGATAGAATTCTTCCC
AAACTCCGAGCAACCAACCACAAAGTGCTGCTGTTCTGCCAAATGACCTCCCTCATGACCATCATGGAAG
ATTACTTTGCGTATCGCGGCTTTAAATACCTCAGGCTTGATGGAACCACGAAGGCGGAGGACCGGGGCAT
GCTGCTGAAAACCTTCAACGAGCCCGGCTCTGAGTACTTCATCTTCCTGCTCAGCACCCGGGCTGGGGGG
CTCGGCCTGAACCTCCAGTCGGCAGACACTGTGATCATTTTTGACAGCGACTGGAATCCTCACCAGGACC
TGCAAGCGCAGGACCGAGCCCACCGCATCGGGCAGCAGAACGAGGTGCGTGTGCTCCGCCTCTGCACCGT
CAACAGCGTGGAGGAGAAGATCCTAGCTGCAGCCAAGTACAAGCTCAACGTGGACCAGAAGGTGATCCAG
GCCGGCATGTTCGACCAGAAGTCCTCCAGCCATGAGCGGCGCGCCTTCCTGCAGGCCATCCTGGAGCACG
AGGAGCAGGATGAGAGCAGACACTGCAGCACGGGCAGCGGCAGTGCCAGCTTCGCCCACACTGCCCCTCC
GCCAGCGGGCGTCAACCCCGACTTGGAGGAGCCACCTCTAAAGGAGGAAGACGAGGTGCCCGACGACGAG
ACCGTCAACCAGATGATCGCCCGGCACGAGGAGGAGTTTGATCTGTTCATGCGCATGGACCTGGACCGCA
GGCGCGAGGAGGCCCGCAACCCCAAGCGGAAGCCGCGCCTCATGGAGGAGGACGAGCTCCCCTCGTGGAT
CATCAAGGACGACGCGGAGGTGGAGCGGCTGACCTGTGAGGAGGAGGAGGAGAAGATGTTCGGCCGTGGC
TCCCGCCACCGCAAGGAGGTGGACTACAGCGACTCACTGACGGAGAAGCAGTGGCTCAAGAAAATTACAG
GAAAAGATATCCATGACACAGCCAGCAGTGTGGCACGTGGGCTACAATTCCAGCGTGGCCTTCAGTTCTG
CACACGTGCGTCAAAGGCCATCGAGGAGGGCACGCTGGAGGAGATCGAAGAGGAGGTCCGGCAGAAGAAA
TCATCACGGAAGCGCAAGCGAGACAGCGACGCCGGCTCCTCCACCCCGACCACCAGCACCCGCAGCCGCG
ACAAGGACGACGAGAGCAAGAAGCAGAAGAAGCGCGGGCGGCCGCCTGCCGAGAAACTCTCCCCTAACCC
ACCCAACCTCACCAAGAAGATGAAGAAGATTGTGGATGCCGTGATCAAGTACAAGGACAGCAGCAGTGGA
CGTCAGCTCAGCGAGGTCTTCATCCAGCTGCCCTCGCGAAAGGAGCTGCCCGAGTACTACGAGCTCATCC
GCAAGCCCGTGGACTTCAAGAAGATAAAGGAGCGCATTCGCAACCACAAGTACCGCAGCCTCAACGACCT
AGAGAAGGACGTCATGCTCCTGTGCCAGAACGCACAGACCTTCAACCTGGAGGGCTCCCTGATCTATGAA
GACTCCATCGTCTTGCAGTCGGTCTTCACCAGCGTGCGGCAGAAAATCGAGAAGGAGGATGACAGTGAAG
GCGAGGAGAGTGAGGAGGAGGAAGAGGGCGAGGAGGAAGGCTCCGAATCCGAATCTCGGTCCGTCAAAGT
GAAGATCAAGCTTGGCCGGAAGGAGAAGGCACAGGACCGGCTGAAGGGCGGCCGGCGGCGGCCGAGCCGA
GGGTCCCGAGCCAAGCCGGTCGTGAGTGACGATGACAGTGAGGAGGAACAAGAGGAGGACCGCTCAGGAA
GTGGCAGCGAAGAAGACTCTGGTGGCGGAGGCTCGGGCGGAGGTGGGTCGGGTGGCGGCGGATCATACCC
ATACGATGTTCCAGATTACGCTTCTGGTGGCGGAGGCTCGGGCGGAGGTGGGTCGGGTGGCGGCGGATCA
ATGGTGAGCGGCTGGAGACTGTTCAAGAAGATCAGCTAAACCCAGCTTTCTTGTACAAAGTGGTGATGGC
CGGCCGCTTCGAGCAGACATGATAAGATACATTGATGAGTTTGGACAAACCACAACTAGAATGCAGTGAA
AAAAATGCTTTATTTGTGAAATTTGTGATGCTATTGCTTTATTTGTAACCATTATAAGCTGCAATAAACA
AGTTAACAACAACAATTGCATTCATTTTATGTTTCAGGTTCAGGGGGAGGTGTGGGAGGTTTTTTAAAGC
AAGTAAAACCTCTACAAATGTGGTAGCGGCCGCGGCGCTCTTCCGCTTCCTCGCTCACTGACTCGCTGCG
CTCGGTCGTTCGGCTGCGGCGAGCGGTATCAGCTCACTCAAAGGCGGTAATACGGTTATCCACAGAATCA
GGGGATAACGCAGGAAAGAACATGTGAGCAAAAGGCCAGCAAAAGGCCAGGAACCGTAAAAAGGCCGCGT
TGCTGGCGTTTTTCCATAGGCTCCGCCCCCCTGACGAGCATCACAAAAATCGACGCTCAAGTCAGAGGTG
GCGAAACCCGACAGGACTATAAAGATACCAGGCGTTTCCCCCTGGAAGCTCCCTCGTGCGCTCTCCTGTT
CCGACCCTGCCGCTTACCGGATACCTGTCCGCCTTTCTCTCTTCGGGAAGCGTGGCGCTTTCTCATAGCT
CACGCTGTAGGTATCTCAGTTCGGTGTAGGTCGTTCGCTCCAAGCTGGGCTGTGTGCACGAACCCCCCGT
TCAGCCCGACCGCTGCGCCTTATCCGGTAACTATCGTCTTGAGTCCAACCCGGTAAGACACGACTTATCG
CCACTGGCAGCAGCCACTGGTAACAGGATTAGCAGAGCGAGGTATGTAGGCGGTGCTACAGAGTTCTTGA
AGTGGTGGCCTAACTACGGCTACACTAGAAGAACAGTATTTGGTATCTGCGCTCTGCTGAAGCCAGTTAC
CTTCGGAAAAAGAGTTGGTAGCTCTTGATCCGGCAAACAAACCACCGCTGGTAGCGGTGGTTTTTTTGTT
TGCAAGCAGCAGATTACGCGCAGAAAAAAAGGATCTCAAGAAGATCCTTTGATCTTTTCTACGGGGTCTG
ACGCTCAGTGGAACGAAAACTCACGTTAAGGGATTTTGGTCATGAGATTATCAAAAAGGATCTTCACCTA
GATCCTTTTAAATTAAAAATGAAGTTTTAAATCAATCTAAAGTATATATGAGTAAACTTGGTCTGACAGT
TACCAATGCTTAATCAGTGAGGCACCTATCTCAGCGATCTGTCTATTTCGTTCATCCATAGTTGCCTGAC
TCCCCGTCGTGTAGATAACTACGATACGGGAGGGCTTACCATCTGGCCCCAGTGCTGCAATGATACCGCG
AGACCCACGCTCACCGGCTCCAGATTTATCAGCAATAAACCAGCCAGCCGGAAGGGCCGAGCGCAGAAGT
GGTCCTGCAACTTTATCCGCCTCCATCCAGTCTATTAATTGTTGCCGGGAAGCTAGAGTAAGTAGTTCGC
CAGTTAATAGTTTGCGCAACGTTGTTGCCATTGCTACAGGCATCGTGGTGTCACGCTCGTCGTTTGGTAT
GGCTTCATTCAGCTCCGGTTCCCAACGATCAAGGCGAGTTACATGATCCCCCATGTTGTGCAAAAAAGCG
GTTAGCTCCTTCGGTCCTCCGATCGTTGTCAGAAGTAAGTTGGCCGCAGTGTTATCACTCATGGTTATGG
CAGCACTGCATAATTCTCTTACTGTCATGCCATCCGTAAGATGCTTTTCTGTGACTGGTGAGTACTCAAC
CAAGTCATTCTGAGAATAGTGTATGCGGCGACCGAGTTGCTCTTGCCCGGCGTCAATACGGGATAATACC
GCGCCACATAGCAGAACTTTAAAAGTGCTCATCATTGGAAAACGTTCTTCGGGGCGAAAACTCTCAAGGA
TCTTACCGCTGTTGAGATCCAGTTCGATGTAACCCACTCGTGCACCCAACTGATCTTCAGCATCTTTTAC
TTTCACCAGCGTTTCTGGGTGAGCAAAAACAGGAAGGCAAAATGCCGCAAAAAAGGGAATAAGGGCGACA
CGGAAATGTTGAATACTCATACTCTTCCTTTTTCAATATTATTGAAGCATTTATCAGGGTTATTGTCTCA
TGAGCGGATACATATTTGAATGTATTTAGAAAAATAAACAAATAGGGGTTCCGCGCACATTTCCCCGAAA
AGTGCCACCTGACGTC
Features (pLannotate 1.2.2; 12 found; start..end, strand, type, name):
     81..101     +  protein_bind   attB4: mutant version of attB; core recombination site for the Gateway® BP reaction BP Clonase™
    162..465     +  enhancer       CMV enhancer: human cytomegalovirus immediate early enhancer
    466..669     +  promoter       CMV promoter: human cytomegalovirus (CMV) immediate early promoter
    691..711     +  protein_bind   attB1: mutant version of attB; core recombination site for the Gateway® BP reaction BP Clonase™
    721..5700    +  CDS            SMARCA4: SMCA4_HUMAN - Also known as BAF190A, BRG1, SNF2B, SNF2L4. Experimental evidence at protein level: Swiss-Prot protein existence level 1. Involved in transcriptional activation and repression of select genes by chromatin remodeling (alteration of DNA-nucleosome topology). Component of SWI/SNF chromatin remodeling complexes that carry out key enzymatic activities, changing chromatin structure by altering DNA-histone contacts within a nucleosome in an ATP-dependent manner. Component of the CREST-BRG1 complex, a multiprotein complex that regulates promoter activation by orchestrating the calcium- d
   5806..5833    +  CDS            3xHA (fragment): three tandem HA epitope tags
   5920..5944    -  protein_bind   attB2: mutant version of attB; recombination site for the Gateway® BP reaction BP Clonase™
   5973..6094    -  polyA_signal   SV40 poly(A) signal: SV40 polyadenylation signal
   6117..6185    -  CDS            large T antigen (fragment): large T antigen from SV40 (simian virus 40)
   6381..6969    -  rep_origin     ori: high-copy-number ColE1/pMB1/pBR322/pUC origin of replication
   7140..8000    -  CDS            AmpR: β-lactamase; bla; confers resistance to ampicillin, carbenicillin, and related antibiotics
   8001..8105    -  promoter       AmpR promoter: bla
