[The description below was written by a language model from this plasmid's Addgene catalogue record and pLannotate feature annotations shown in this document.]
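Description:
pRP-BRG1-HA-SmBiT is a mammalian expression plasmid of about 8.1 kb built on the pRP backbone from VectorBuilder. It is propagated in E. coli through a high-copy ColE1/pUC-type origin and selected with ampicillin via the β-lactamase gene and its own promoter. No mammalian selection marker was annotated, so as far as the feature table shows the plasmid is suited to transient transfection rather than drug-selected stable expression.

The payload is the human SMARCA4 coding sequence, which encodes BRG1, the ATP-dependent catalytic subunit of SWI/SNF chromatin remodeling complexes. It is driven by the human cytomegalovirus immediate-early enhancer and promoter, and an SV40 polyadenylation signal lies downstream (annotated on the reverse strand, next to a small remnant of SV40 large T antigen sequence). The promoter and the open reading frame are bracketed by Gateway attB4, attB1 and attB2 sites, which reflects modular recombinational assembly of the vector. An HA epitope is annotated downstream of the BRG1 sequence, indicating C-terminal tagging; it is detected only as a fragment of a 3xHA feature, consistent with a single HA copy.

The small luciferase peptide tag was not picked up by the automated annotation, though it presumably lies in the unannotated stretch between the HA tag and attB2. The record is inconsistent about its identity. The plasmid name and tag field call it SmBiT, the low-affinity NanoBiT complementation peptide, whereas the purpose statement describes a HiBiT tag for use with the Promega HiBiT system. Either peptide yields luminescence by complementing the LgBiT fragment of NanoLuc, allowing quantitative readout of BRG1 levels or of its protein interactions. The associated work concerns the BRG1–β-catenin interaction in Wnt signaling.
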