Addgene plasmid #241815: pRP-BRG1-HA-SmBiT
Purpose: Expresses HA-tagged and HiBiT-tagged BRG1 for use with the Promega HiBiT system
Depositing lab: Ethan Lee. Depositing organization: Vanderbilt University. Publication: The TRIP12 E3 ligase induces SWI/SNF component BRG1-beta-catenin interaction to promote Wnt signaling. Kassel S, Yuan K, Bunnag N, Neitzel LR, Lu W, Schwarzkopf A, Maines B, Loberg MA, Xu G, Adams A, McCray AD, Cho A, Rockouski M, Orton G, Goldsmith L, Aronno MMA, Spencer ZT, Khan OM, Ye F, Williams C, Lebensohn AM, Rohatgi R, Wang X, Weiss VL, Hong CC, Kettenbach AN, Robbins DJ, Ahmed Y, Lee E. Nat Commun. 2025 Jun 5;16(1):5248. doi: 10.1038/s41467-025-60535-5. PubMed 40473626.
Backbone
  Vector backbone: pRP
  Backbone manufacturer: VectorBuilder
  Vector type: Mammalian Expression
Growth in bacteria
  Bacterial resistance: Ampicillin, 100 μg/mL
  Growth temperature: 37°C
  Growth strain: DH5alpha
  Copy number: Unknown
Gene/Insert
  Gene/Insert name: BRG1 (alt name: SMARCA4)
  Species: H. sapiens (human)
  Entrez Gene: SMARCA4 (a.k.a. BAF190, BAF190A, BRG1, CSS4, MRD16, OTSC12, RTPS2, SNF2, SNF2-beta, SNF2L4, SNF2LB, SWI2, hSNF2b)
  Tag / fusion protein: HA; SmBiT
Terms and licenses: Academic/Nonprofit Terms; Industry Terms: Not Available to Industry
How to cite: pRP-BRG1-HA-SmBiT was a gift from Ethan Lee (Addgene plasmid # 241815 ; http://n2t.net/addgene:241815 ; RRID:Addgene_241815)
